Addgene plasmid #166083: pNSU299_PPE1
Purpose: Plasmid for constituive spCas9 and tet-inducible PPE1 targeting sgRNA expression for double stranded break formation in yeast
Depositing lab: Rebecca Burgess. Depositing organization: Stevenson University.
Backbone
  Vector backbone: pRS414
  Backbone manufacturer: Smith JD et al 2016. PMID 26956608
  Vector type: Yeast Expression, CRISPR
  Selectable markers: TRP1
Growth in bacteria
  Bacterial resistance: Ampicillin, 100 μg/mL
  Growth temperature: 37°C
  Growth strain: DH5alpha
  Copy number: High Copy
Gene/Insert
  Gene/Insert name: PPE1
  gRNA/shRNA sequence: GACATTCCAAGAAGCATACG
  Species: S. cerevisiae (budding yeast)
  Entrez Gene: PPE1
  Promoter: Tet-inducible
  Cloning method: Gibson Cloning
Resource information
  A portion of this plasmid was derived from a plasmid made by: Jim Haber/Neal Sugawara
Terms and licenses: Academic/Nonprofit Terms; Industry Terms: Not Available to Industry
Depositor comments: gRNA Binding Coordinates: chrVIII:249554..249573 (- strand) This is a yeast integration plasmid, and should be linearized with BstZ17I (or elsewhere within the TRP1 gene) before transformation for integration into Chromosome V of the yeast genome
How to cite: pNSU299_PPE1 was a gift from Rebecca Burgess (Addgene plasmid # 166083 ; http://n2t.net/addgene:166083 ; RRID:Addgene_166083)
