[The description below was written by a language model from this plasmid's Addgene catalogue record and pLannotate feature annotations shown in this document.]
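Description:
pNSU299_PPE1 is a yeast CRISPR plasmid of about 11.8 kb that combines constitutive Streptococcus pyogenes Cas9 expression with tetracycline-inducible expression of a single guide RNA directed against the S. cerevisiae PPE1 gene on chromosome VIII. The record lists pRS414 as the backbone. In E. coli it replicates at high copy from a ColE1/pUC-type origin and is selected through the β-lactamase (AmpR) gene; an f1 origin and remnants of the pBluescript-type lacZα/MCS region flanked by T3 and T7 promoters are also present. The yeast marker is TRP1 with its own promoter. No CEN/ARS or 2μ element appears in the feature table, which fits the depositor's comment that this is an integrating plasmid, to be linearized within TRP1 so that it recombines into the yeast genome. The comment names chromosome V as the integration site.

The payload has three functional units. Cas9 is driven by the strong constitutive TEF1 promoter and terminated by the CYC1 terminator. The guide cassette consists of the RNA polymerase III RPR1 promoter, the PPE1 spacer, the S. pyogenes gRNA scaffold and the RPR1 terminator. A Tn10 TetR coding sequence is carried on the same plasmid, and short yeast gene fragments annotated upstream of it probably represent its regulatory sequences, although its promoter is not annotated. The tet operator is also not annotated, but the stated tet-inducible design implies that TetR represses the RPR1-driven guide until tetracycline or an analogue relieves repression. Inducing the guide in cells already expressing Cas9 allows a timed double-strand break at PPE1, which is the stated purpose of the construct.
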