Features (pLannotate 1.2.2; 27 found; start..end, strand, type, name):
      1..589     +  rep_origin     ori: high-copy-number ColE1/pMB1/pBR322/pUC origin of replication
    649..1055    +  promoter       RPR1 promoter: RPR1; promoter for the S. cerevisiae RNase P RNA gene
   1077..1152    +  misc_RNA       gRNA scaffold: guide RNA scaffold for the Streptococcus pyogenes CRISPR/Cas9 system
   1165..1227    +  terminator     RPR1 terminator: transcription terminator for the S. cerevisiae RNase P RNA gene
   1360..1602    -  CDS            TIM9 (fragment): TIM9_YEAST - Experimental evidence at protein level: Swiss-Prot protein existence level 1. Mitochondrial intermembrane chaperone that participates in the import and insertion of multi-pass transmembrane proteins into the mitochondrial inner membrane. Also required for the transfer of beta- barrel precursors from the TOM complex to the sorting and assembly machinery (SAM complex) of the outer membrane. Acts as a chaperone-like protein that protects the hydrophobic precursors from aggregation and guide them through the mitochondrial intermembrane space. Compared to TIM10, it may have a strong st
   1612..1836    +  CDS            NNR2 (fragment): NNRD_YEAST - Experimental evidence at protein level: Swiss-Prot protein existence level 1. Catalyzes the dehydration of the S-form of NAD(P)HX at the expense of ATP, which is converted to ADP. Together with NAD(P)HX epimerase, which catalyzes the epimerization of the S- and R-forms, the enzyme allows the repair of both epimers of NAD(P)HX, a damaged form of NAD(P)H that is a result of enzymatic or heat-dependent hydration. From Saccharomyces cerevisiae (strain ATCC 204508 / S288c) (Baker's yeast).
   2362..2985    +  CDS            TetR: tetracycline repressor TetR; tetR from transposon Tn10; TetR binds to the tetracycline operator tetO to inhibit transcription. This inhibition can be relieved by adding tetracycline or doxycycline.
   3390..3509    +  rep_origin     RSF ori (fragment): Plasmids containing the RSF 1030 origin of replication can be propagated in E. coli cells that contain additional plasmids with compatible origins.
   3511..3603    +  CDS            lacI (fragment): lac repressor; lacI; The lac repressor binds to the lac operator to inhibit transcription in E. coli. This inhibition can be relieved by adding lactose or isopropyl-β-D-thiogalactopyranoside (IPTG).
   3616..3637    +  protein_bind   CAP binding site: CAP binding activates transcription in the presence of cAMP. E. coli catabolite activator protein
   3652..3682    +  promoter       lac promoter: promoter for the E. coli lac operon
   3686..3708    +  protein_bind   lac operator (fragment): The lac repressor binds to the lac operator to inhibit transcription in E. coli. This inhibition can be relieved by adding lactose or isopropyl-β-D-thiogalactopyranoside (IPTG). lac repressor encoded by lacI
   3751..3769    +  promoter       T3 promoter: promoter for bacteriophage T3 RNA polymerase
   3787..4185    +  promoter       TEF1 promoter: S. cerevisiae TEF1; promoter for EF-1α
   4189..4212    +  misc_feature   MCS (fragment): pBluescript multiple cloning site
   4217..8320    +  CDS            cas9: CAS9_STRP1 - Also known as csn1 From Streptococcus pyogenes serotype M1.
   8369..8616    +  terminator     CYC1 terminator: S. cerevisiae CYC1; transcription terminator for CYC1
   8635..8653    -  promoter       T7 promoter: promoter for bacteriophage T7 RNA polymerase
   8661..8816    +  CDS            lacZα (fragment): LacZα fragment of β-galactosidase; lacZ fragment
   8820..9248    +  rep_origin     f1 ori (sequence partly withheld): f1 bacteriophage origin of replication; arrow indicates direction of (+) strand synthesis
   9276..9327    -  misc_feature   bom (fragment): basis of mobility region from pBR322
   9378..10052   -  CDS            TRP1: phosphoribosylanthranilate isomerase, required for tryptophan biosynthesis; S. cerevisiae TRP1; yeast auxotrophic marker
  10053..10200   -  promoter       TRP1 promoter: S. cerevisiae TRP1
  10339..10388   -  misc_feature   bom (fragment): basis of mobility region from pBR322
  10490..10525   -  CDS            rop (fragment): Rop protein, which maintains plasmids at low copy number; rop
  10620..10724   +  promoter       AmpR promoter: bla
  10725..11585   +  CDS            AmpR: β-lactamase; bla; confers resistance to ampicillin, carbenicillin, and related antibiotics
>Addgene plasmid #166083 | pNSU299_PPE1 | addgene full sequence | sequence record 329122 | Addgene NGS Result
TTGAGATCCTTTTTTTCTGCGCGTAATCTGCTGCTTGCAAACAAAAAAACCACCGCTACCAGCGGTGGTT
TGTTTGCCGGATCAAGAGCTACCAACTCTTTTTCCGAAGGTAACTGGCTTCAGCAGAGCGCAGATACCAA
ATACTGTTCTTCTAGTGTAGCCGTAGTTAGGCCACCACTTCAAGAACTCTGTAGCACCGCCTACATACCT
CGCTCTGCTAATCCTGTTACCAGTGGCTGCTGCCAGTGGCGATAAGTCGTGTCTTACCGGGTTGGACTCA
AGACGATAGTTACCGGATAAGGCGCAGCGGTCGGGCTGAACGGGGGGTTCGTGCACACAGCCCAGCTTGG
AGCGAACGACCTACACCGAACTGAGATACCTACAGCGTGAGCTATGAGAAAGCGCCACGCTTCCCGAAGG
GAGAAAGGCGGACAGGTATCCGGTAAGCGGCAGGGTCGGAACAGGAGAGCGCACGAGGGAGCTTCCAGGG
GGAAACGCCTGGTATCTTTATAGTCCTGTCGGGTTTCGCCACCTCTGACTTGAGCGTCGATTTTTGTGAT
GCTCGTCAGGGGGGCGGAGCCTATGGAAAAACGCCAGCAACGCGGCCTTTTTACGGTTCCTGGCCTTTTG
CTGGCCTTTTGCTCGGGGGATCTGCCAATTGAACATAACATGGTAGTTACATATACTAGTAATATGGTTC
GGCACACATTAAAAGTATAAAAACTATCTGAATTACGAATTACATATATTGGTCATAAAAATCAATCAAT
CATCGTGTGTTTTATATGTCTCTTATCTAAGTATAAGAATATCCATAGTTAATATTCACTTACGCTACCT
TTTAACCTGTAATCATTGTCAACAGGATATGTTAACGACCCACATTGATAAACGCTAGTATTTCTTTTTC
CTCTTCTTATTGGCCGGCTGTCTCTATACTCCCCTATAGTCTGTTTCTTTTCGTTTCGATTGTCCCTATC
AGTGATAGAGATGGCGCACATGGTACGCTGTGGTGCTCGCGGCTGGGAACGAAACTCTGGGAGCTGCGAT
TGGCAGGACATTCCAAGAAGCATACGGTTTTAGAGCTAGAAATAGCAAGTTAAAATAAGGCTAGTCCGTT
ATCAACTTGAAAAAGTGGCACCGAGTCGGTGCTTTTTTCTCGAGCCATATCCAACTTCCAATTTAATCTT
TCTTTTTTAATTTTCACTTATTTGCGATACAGAAAGAAAAAAGCGATAGTAACTATTGAATTTTGTTTGG
ATTTGGTTAGATTAGATATGGTTTCTCTTTATATTTACATGCTAAAAATGGGCTACACCAGAGATACATA
ATTAGATATATATACGCCAGTACACCTTATCGGCCCAAGCCTTGTCCCAAGGCAGCGTTTTGTTCTTGGA
AACGCTGCCCTACACGTTCGCTATGCTTCAAGAACTTTTCTGAGCACTTCATGATGCATGTTTGTTCCTT
ATTGGTTAGCTTTGATGTTGTGAAGTCATTGACACAGTCTGTGAAACATCTTTCTACCAGATTAGAGTAC
AAACGCATGAAATCCTTCATTTGCTTTTGTTCCACTACTTTTTGGAACTCTTGTTGTTCTTTCCTGCAGG
TAGTCGTGCAATGTATGACTTTAAGATTTGTGAGCAGGAAGAAAAGGGAGAATCTTCTAACGATAAACCC
TTGAAAAACTGGGTAGACTACGCTATGTTGAGTTGCTACGCAGGCTGCACAATTACACGAGAATGCTCCC
GCCTAGGATTTAAGGCTAAGGGACGTGCAATGCAGACGACAGATCTAAATGACCGTGTCGGTGAAGTGTT
CGCCAAACTTTTCGGTTAACACATGCAGTGATGCACGCGCGATGGTGCTAAGTTACATATATATATATAT
GTATAGCCATAGTGATGTCTAAGTAACCTTTATGGTATATTTCTTAATGTGGAAAGATACTAGCGCGCGC
ACCCACACACAAGCTTCGTCTTTTCTTGAAGAAAAGAGGAAGCTCGCTAAATGGGATTCCACTTTCCGTT
CCCTGCCAGCTGATGGAAAAAGGTTAGTGGAACGATGAAGAATAAAAAGAGAGATCCACTGAGGTGAAAT
TTCAGCTGACAGCGAGTTTCATGATCGTGATGAACAATGGTAACGAGTTGTGGCTGTTGCCAGGGAGGGT
GGTTCTCAACTTTTAATGTATGGCCAAATCGCTACTTGGGTTTGTTATATAACAAAGAAGAAATAATGAA
CTGATTCTCTTCCTCCTTCTTGTCCTTTCTTAATTCTGTTGTAATTACCTTCCTTTGTAATTTTTTTTGT
AATTATTCTTCTTAATAATCCAAACAAACACACATATTACAATATATTAAAATGTCTAGATTAGATAAAA
GTAAAGTGATTAACAGCGCATTAGAGCTGCTTAATGAGGTCGGAATCGAAGGTTTAACAACCCGTAAACT
CGCCCAGAAGCTAGGTGTAGAGCAGCCTACATTGTATTGGCATGTAAAAAATAAGCGGGCTTTGCTCGAC
GCCTTAGCCATTGAGATGTTAGATAGGCACCATACTCACTTTTGCCCTTTAGAAGGGGAAAGCTGGCAAG
ATTTTTTACGTAATAACGCTAAAAGTTTTAGATGTGCTTTACTAAGTCATCGCGATGGAGCAAAAGTACA
TTTAGGTACACGGCCTACAGAAAAACAGTATGAAACTCTCGAAAATCAATTAGCCTTTTTATGCCAACAA
GGTTTTTCACTAGAGAATGCATTATATGCACTCAGCGCTGTGGGGCATTTTACTTTAGGTTGCGTATTGG
AAGATCAAGAGCATCAAGTCGCTAAAGAAGAAAGGGAAACACCTACTACTGATAGTATGCCGCCATTATT
ACGACAAGCTATCGAATTATTTGATCACCAAGGTGCAGAGCCAGCCTTCTTATTCGGCCTTGAATTGATC
ATATGCGGATTAGAAAAACAACTTAAATGTGAAAGTGGGTCTTAAGTCTGAAGAATGAATGATTTGATGA
TTTCTTTTTCCCTCCATTTTTCTTACTGAATATATCAATGATATAGACTTGTATAGTTTATTATTTCAAA
TTAAGTAGCTATATATAGTCAAGATAACGTTTGTTTGACACGATTACATTATTCGTCGACATCTTTTTTC
AGCCTGTCGTGGTAGCAATTTGAGGAGTATTATTAATTGAATAGGTTCATTTTGCGCTCGCATAAACAGT
TTTCGTCAGGGACAGTATGTTGGAATGAGTGGTAATTAATGGTGACATGACATGTTATAGCAATAACCTT
GATGTTTACATCGTAGTTTAATGTACACCCCGCGAATTCGTTCAAGTAGGAGTGCACCAATTGCAAAGGG
AAAAGCTGAATGGGCAGTTCGAACCGCGGTCTTTCCTGCGTTATCCCCTGATTCTGTGGATAACCGTATT
ACCGCCTTTGAGTGAGCTGATACCGCTCGCCGCAGCCGAACGACCGAGCGCAGCGAGTCAGTGAGCGAGG
AAGCGGAAGAGCGCCCAATACGCAAACCGCCTCTCCCCGCGCGTTGGCCGATTCATTAATGCAGCTGGCA
CGACAGGTTTCCCGACTGGAAAGCGGGCAGTGAGCGCAACGCAATTAATGTGAGTTAGCTCACTCATTAG
GCACCCCAGGCTTTACACTTTATGCTTCCGGCTCGTATGTTGTGTGGAATTGTGAGCGGATAACAATTTC
ACACAGGAAACAGCTATGACCATGATTACGCCAAGCGCGCAATTAACCCTCACTAAAGGGAACAAAAGCT
GGAGCTCATAGCTTCAAAATGTTTCTACTCCTTTTTTACTCTTCCAGATTTTCTCGGACTCCGCGCATCG
CCGTACCACTTCAAAACACCCAAGCACAGCATACTAAATTTCCCCTCTTTCTTCCTCTAGGGTGTCGTTA
ATTACCCGTACTAAAGGTTTGGAAAAGAAAAAAGAGACCGCCTCGTTTCTTTTTCTTCGTCGAAAAAGGC
AATAAAAATTTTTATCACGTTTCTTTTTCTTGAAAATTTTTTTTTTGATTTTTTTCTCTTTCGATGACCT
CCCATTGATATTTAAGTTAATAAACGGTCTTCAATTTCTCAAGTTTCAGTTTCATTTTTCTTGTTCTATT
ACAACTTTTTTTACTTCTTGCTCATTAGAAAGAAAGCATAGCAATCTAATCTAAGTTTTCTAGAACTAGT
GGATCCCCCGGGAAAAATGGACAAGAAGTACTCCATTGGGCTCGATATCGGCACAAACAGCGTCGGTTGG
GCCGTCATTACGGACGAGTACAAGGTGCCGAGCAAAAAATTCAAAGTTCTGGGCAATACCGATCGCCACA
GCATAAAGAAGAACCTCATTGGCGCCCTCCTGTTCGACTCCGGGGAGACGGCCGAAGCCACGCGGCTCAA
AAGAACAGCACGGCGCAGATATACCCGCAGAAAGAATCGGATCTGCTACCTGCAGGAGATCTTTAGTAAT
GAGATGGCTAAGGTGGATGACTCTTTCTTCCATAGGCTGGAGGAGTCCTTTTTGGTGGAGGAGGATAAAA
AGCACGAGCGCCACCCAATCTTTGGCAATATCGTGGACGAGGTGGCGTACCATGAAAAGTACCCAACCAT
ATATCATCTGAGGAAGAAGCTTGTAGACAGTACTGATAAGGCTGACTTGCGGTTGATCTATCTCGCGCTG
GCGCATATGATCAAATTTCGGGGACACTTCCTCATCGAGGGGGACCTGAACCCAGACAACAGCGATGTCG
ACAAACTCTTTATCCAACTGGTTCAGACTTACAATCAGCTTTTCGAAGAGAACCCGATCAACGCATCCGG
AGTTGACGCCAAAGCAATCCTGAGCGCTAGGCTGTCCAAATCCCGGCGGCTCGAAAACCTCATCGCACAG
CTCCCTGGGGAGAAGAAGAACGGCCTGTTTGGTAATCTTATCGCCCTGTCACTCGGGCTGACCCCCAACT
TTAAATCTAACTTCGACCTGGCCGAAGATGCCAAGCTTCAACTGAGCAAAGACACCTACGATGATGATCT
CGACAATCTGCTGGCCCAGATCGGCGACCAGTACGCAGACCTTTTTTTGGCGGCAAAGAACCTGTCAGAC
GCCATTCTGCTGAGTGATATTCTGCGAGTGAACACGGAGATCACCAAAGCTCCGCTGAGCGCTAGTATGA
TCAAGCGCTATGATGAGCACCACCAAGACTTGACTTTGCTGAAGGCCCTTGTCAGACAGCAACTGCCTGA
GAAGTACAAGGAAATTTTCTTCGATCAGTCTAAAAATGGCTACGCCGGATACATTGACGGCGGAGCAAGC
CAGGAGGAATTTTACAAATTTATTAAGCCCATCTTGGAAAAAATGGACGGCACCGAGGAGCTGCTGGTAA
AGCTTAACAGAGAAGATCTGTTGCGCAAACAGCGCACTTTCGACAATGGAAGCATCCCCCACCAGATTCA
CCTGGGCGAACTGCACGCTATCCTCAGGCGGCAAGAGGATTTCTACCCCTTTTTGAAAGATAACAGGGAA
AAGATTGAGAAAATCCTCACATTTCGGATACCCTACTATGTAGGCCCCCTCGCCCGGGGAAATTCCAGAT
TCGCGTGGATGACTCGCAAATCAGAAGAGACCATCACTCCCTGGAACTTCGAGGAAGTCGTGGATAAGGG
GGCCTCTGCCCAGTCCTTCATCGAAAGGATGACTAACTTTGATAAAAATCTGCCTAACGAAAAGGTGCTT
CCTAAACACTCTCTGCTGTACGAGTACTTCACAGTTTATAACGAGCTCACCAAGGTCAAATACGTCACAG
AAGGGATGAGAAAGCCAGCATTCCTGTCTGGAGAGCAGAAGAAAGCTATCGTGGACCTCCTCTTCAAGAC
GAACCGGAAAGTTACCGTGAAACAGCTCAAAGAAGACTATTTCAAAAAGATTGAATGTTTCGACTCTGTT
GAAATCAGCGGAGTGGAGGATCGCTTCAACGCATCCCTGGGAACGTATCACGATCTCCTGAAAATCATTA
AAGACAAGGACTTCCTGGACAATGAGGAGAACGAGGACATTCTTGAGGACATTGTCCTCACCCTTACGTT
GTTTGAAGATAGGGAGATGATTGAAGAACGCTTGAAAACTTACGCTCATCTCTTCGACGACAAAGTCATG
AAACAGCTCAAGAGGCGCCGATATACAGGATGGGGGCGGCTGTCAAGAAAACTGATCAATGGGATCCGAG
ACAAGCAGAGTGGAAAGACAATCCTGGATTTTCTTAAGTCCGATGGATTTGCCAACCGGAACTTCATGCA
GTTGATCCATGATGACTCTCTCACCTTTAAGGAGGACATCCAGAAAGCACAAGTTTCTGGCCAGGGGGAC
AGTCTTCACGAGCACATCGCTAATCTTGCAGGTAGCCCAGCTATCAAAAAGGGAATACTGCAGACCGTTA
AGGTCGTGGATGAACTCGTCAAAGTAATGGGAAGGCATAAGCCCGAGAATATCGTTATCGAGATGGCCCG
AGAGAACCAAACTACCCAGAAGGGACAGAAGAACAGTAGGGAAAGGATGAAGAGGATTGAAGAGGGTATA
AAAGAACTGGGGTCCCAAATCCTTAAGGAACACCCAGTTGAAAACACCCAGCTTCAGAATGAGAAGCTCT
ACCTGTACTACCTGCAGAACGGCAGGGACATGTACGTGGATCAGGAACTGGACATCAATCGGCTCTCCGA
CTACGACGTGGATCATATCGTGCCCCAGTCTTTTCTCAAAGATGATTCTATTGATAATAAAGTGTTGACA
AGATCCGATAAAAATAGAGGGAAGAGTGATAACGTCCCCTCAGAAGAAGTTGTCAAGAAAATGAAAAATT
ATTGGCGGCAGCTGCTGAACGCCAAACTGATCACACAACGGAAGTTCGATAATCTGACTAAGGCTGAACG
AGGTGGCCTGTCTGAGTTGGATAAAGCCGGCTTCATCAAAAGGCAGCTTGTTGAGACACGCCAGATCACC
AAGCACGTGGCCCAAATTCTCGATTCACGCATGAACACCAAGTACGATGAAAATGACAAACTGATTCGAG
AGGTGAAAGTTATTACTCTGAAGTCTAAGCTGGTCTCAGATTTCAGAAAGGACTTTCAGTTTTATAAGGT
GAGAGAGATCAACAATTACCACCATGCGCATGATGCCTACCTGAATGCAGTGGTAGGCACTGCACTTATC
AAAAAATATCCCAAGCTTGAATCTGAATTTGTTTACGGAGACTATAAAGTGTACGATGTTAGGAAAATGA
TCGCAAAGTCTGAGCAGGAAATAGGCAAGGCCACCGCTAAGTACTTCTTTTACAGCAATATTATGAATTT
TTTCAAGACCGAGATTACACTGGCCAATGGAGAGATTCGGAAGCGACCACTTATCGAAACAAACGGAGAA
ACAGGAGAAATCGTGTGGGACAAGGGTAGGGATTTCGCGACAGTCCGGAAGGTCCTGTCCATGCCGCAGG
TGAACATCGTTAAAAAGACCGAAGTACAGACCGGAGGCTTCTCCAAGGAAAGTATCCTCCCGAAAAGGAA
CAGCGACAAGCTGATCGCACGCAAAAAAGATTGGGACCCCAAGAAATACGGCGGATTCGATTCTCCTACA
GTCGCTTACAGTGTACTGGTTGTGGCCAAAGTGGAGAAAGGGAAGTCTAAAAAACTCAAAAGCGTCAAGG
AACTGCTGGGCATCACAATCATGGAGCGATCAAGCTTCGAAAAAAACCCCATCGACTTTCTCGAGGCGAA
AGGATATAAAGAGGTCAAAAAAGACCTCATCATTAAGCTTCCCAAGTACTCTCTCTTTGAGCTTGAAAAC
GGCCGGAAACGAATGCTCGCTAGTGCGGGCGAGCTGCAGAAAGGTAACGAGCTGGCACTGCCCTCTAAAT
ACGTTAATTTCTTGTATCTGGCCAGCCACTATGAAAAGCTCAAAGGGTCTCCCGAAGATAATGAGCAGAA
GCAGCTGTTCGTGGAACAACACAAACACTACCTTGATGAGATCATCGAGCAAATAAGCGAATTCTCCAAA
AGAGTGATCCTCGCCGACGCTAACCTCGATAAGGTGCTTTCTGCTTACAATAAGCACAGGGATAAGCCCA
TCAGGGAGCAGGCAGAAAACATTATCCACTTGTTTACTCTGACCAACTTGGGCGCGCCTGCAGCCTTCAA
GTACTTCGACACCACCATAGACAGAAAGCGGTACACCTCTACAAAGGAGGTCCTGGACGCCACACTGATT
CATCAGTCAATTACGGGGCTCTATGAAACAAGAATCGACCTCTCTCAGCTCGGTGGAGACAGCAGGGCTG
ACCCCAAGAAGAAGAGGAAGGTGTGATCTCTTCTCGAGTCATGTAATTAGTTATGTCACGCTTACATTCA
CGCCCTCCCCCCACATCCGCTCTAACCGAAAAGGAAGGAGTTAGACAACCTGAAGTCTAGGTCCCTATTT
ATTTTTTTATAGTTATGTTAGTATTAAGAACGTTATTTATATTTCAAATTTTTCTTTTTTTTCTGTACAG
ACGCGTGTACGCATGTAACATTATACTGAAAACCTTGCTTGAGAAGGTTTTGGGACGCTCGAAGGCTTTA
ATTTGCGGCCGGTACCCAATTCGCCCTATAGTGAGTCGTATTACGCGCGCTCACTGGCCGTCGTTTTACA
ACGTCGTGACTGGGAAAACCCTGGCGTTACCCAACTTAATCGCCTTGCAGCACATCCCCCTTTCGCCAGC
TGGCGTAATAGCGAAGAGGCCCGCACCGATCGCCCTTCCCAACAGTTGCGCAGCCTGAATGGCGAATGG
[124 nt withheld, positions 8820-8943]
C
[91 nt withheld, positions 8945-9035]
A
[49 nt withheld, positions 9037-9085]
CCTTTGACGTTGGAGTCCACGTTCTTT
[37 nt withheld, positions 9113-9149]
ACCCTATCTCGGTCTATTCTTTTGATTTATAAGGGATTTTGCCGATTTCGGCCTATTGGTTAAAAAATGA
GCTGATTTAACAAAAATTTAACGCGAATTTTAACAAAATATTAACGCTTACAATTTCCTGATGCGGTATT
TTCTCCTTACGCATCTGTGCGGTATTTCACACCGCATAGATCGGCAAGTGCACAAACAATACTTAAATAA
ATACTACTCAGTAATAACCTATTTCTTAGCATTTTTGACGAAATTTGCTATTTTGTTAGAGTCTTTTACA
CCATTTGTCTCCACACCTCCGCTTACATCAACACCAATAACGCCATTTAATCTAAGCGCATCACCAACAT
TTTCTGGCGTCAGTCCACCAGCTAACATAAAATGTAAGCTTTCGGGGCTCTCTTGCCTTCCAACCCAGTC
AGAAATCGAGTTCCAATCCAAAAGTTCACCTGTCCCACCTGCTTCTGAATCAAACAAGGGAATAAACGAA
TGAGGTTTCTGTGAAGCTGCACTGAGTAGTATGTTGCAGTCTTTTGGAAATACGAGTCTTTTAATAACTG
GCAAACCGAGGAACTCTTGGTATTCTTGCCACGACTCATCTCCATGCAGTTGGACGATATCAATGCCGTA
ATCATTGACCAGAGCCAAAACATCCTCCTTAGGTTGATTACGAAACACGCCAACCAAGTATTTCGGAGTG
CCTGAACTATTTTTATATGCTTTTACAAGACTTGAAATTTTCCTTGCAATAACCGGGTCAATTGTTCTCT
TTCTATTGGGCACACATATAATACCCAGCAAGTCAGCATCGGAATCTAGAGCACATTCTGCGGCCTCTGT
GCTCTGCAAGCCGCAAACTTTCACCAATGGACCAGAACTACCTGTGAAATTAATAACAGACATACTCCAA
GCTGCCTTTGTGTGCTTAATCACGTATACTCACGTGCTCAATAGTCACCAATGCCCTCCCTCTTGGCCCT
CTCCTTTTCTTTTTTCGACCGAATTAATTCTTAATCGGCAAAAAAAGAAAAGCTCCGGATCAAGATTGTA
CGTAAGGTGACAAGCTATTTTTCAATAAAGAATATCTTCCACTACTGCCATCTGGCGTCATAACTGCAAA
GTACACATATATTACGATGCTGTTCTATTAAATGCTTCCTATATTATATATATAGTAATGTCGTTGATCT
ATGGTGCACTCTCAGTACAATCTGCTCTGATGCCGCATAGTTAAGCCAGCCCCGACACCCGCCAACACCC
GCTGACGCGCCCTGACGGGCTTGTCTGCTCCCGGCATCCGCTTACAGACAAGCTGTGACCGTCTCCGGGA
GCTGCATGTGTCAGAGGTTTTCACCGTCATCACCGAAACGCGCGAGACGAAAGGGCCTCGTGATACGCCT
ATTTTTATAGGTTAATGTCATGATAATAATGGTTTCTTAGACGTCAGGTGGCACTTTTCGGGGAAATGTG
CGCGGAACCCCTATTTGTTTATTTTTCTAAATACATTCAAATATGTATCCGCTCATGAGACAATAACCCT
GATAAATGCTTCAATAATATTGAAAAAGGAAGAGTATGAGTATTCAACATTTCCGTGTCGCCCTTATTCC
CTTTTTTGCGGCATTTTGCCTTCCTGTTTTTGCTCACCCAGAAACGCTGGTGAAAGTAAAAGATGCTGAA
GATCAGTTGGGTGCACGAGTGGGTTACATCGAACTGGATCTCAACAGCGGTAAGATCCTTGAGAGTTTTC
GCCCCGAAGAACGTTTTCCAATGATGAGCACTTTTAAAGTTCTGCTATGTGGCGCGGTATTATCCCGTAT
TGACGCCGGGCAAGAGCAACTCGGTCGCCGCATACACTATTCTCAGAATGACTTGGTTGAGTACTCACCA
GTCACAGAAAAGCATCTTACGGATGGCATGACAGTAAGAGAATTATGCAGTGCTGCCATAACCATGAGTG
ATAACACTGCGGCCAACTTACTTCTGACAACGATCGGAGGACCGAAGGAGCTAACCGCTTTTTTGCACAA
CATGGGGGATCATGTAACTCGCCTTGATCGTTGGGAACCGGAGCTGAATGAAGCCATACCAAACGACGAG
CGTGACACCACGATGCCTGTAGCAATGGCAACAACGTTGCGCAAACTATTAACTGGCGAACTACTTACTC
TAGCTTCCCGGCAACAATTAATAGACTGGATGGAGGCGGATAAAGTTGCAGGACCACTTCTGCGCTCGGC
CCTTCCGGCTGGCTGGTTTATTGCTGATAAATCTGGAGCCGGTGAGCGTGGGTCTCGCGGTATCATTGCA
GCACTGGGGCCAGATGGTAAGCCCTCCCGTATCGTAGTTATCTACACGACGGGGAGTCAGGCAACTATGG
ATGAACGAAATAGACAGATCGCTGAGATAGGTGCCTCACTGATTAAGCATTGGTAACTGTCAGACCAAGT
TTACTCATATATACTTTAGATTGATTTAAAACTTCATTTTTAATTTAAAAGGATCTAGGTGAAGATCCTT
TTTGATAATCTCATGACCAAAATCCCTTAACGTGAGTTTTCGTTCCACTGAGCGTCAGACCCCGTAGAAA
AGATCAAAGGATCTTC
